>Addgene plasmid #122897 | pICE ADE2-NatMx | depositor full sequence | sequence record 234440 | pICE ADE2-NatMx sequence 7260 bps
TCTTAGGACGGATCGCTTGCCTGTAACTTACACGCGCCTCGTATCTTTTAATGATGGAATAATTTGGGAA
TTTACTCTGTGTTTATTTATTTTTATGTTTTGTATTTGGATTTTAGAAAGTAAATAAAGAAGGTAGAAGA
GTTACGGAATGAAGAAAAAAAAATAAACAAAGGTTTAAAAAATTTCAACAAAAAGCGTACTTTACATATA
TATTTATTAGACAAGAAAAGCAGATTAAATAGATATACATTCGATTAACGATAAGTAAAATGTAAAATCA
CAGGATTTTCGTGTGTGGTCTTCTACACAGACAAGATGAAACAATTCGGCATTAATACCTGAGAGCAGGA
AGAGCAAGATAAAAGGTAGTATTTGTTGGCGATCCCCCTAGAGTCTTTTACATCTTCGGAAAACAAAAAC
TATTTTTTCTTTAATTTCTTTTTTTACTTTCTATTTTTAATTTATATATTTATATTAAAAAATTTAAATT
ATAATTATTTTTATAGCACGTGATGAAAAGGACCCAGGTGGCGCGGCCGCCACCGCGGTGGAGCTCCAGC
TTTTGTTCCCTTTAGTGAGGGTTAATTGCGCGCTTGGCGTAATCATGGTCATAGCTGTTTCCTGTGTGAA
ATTGTTATCCGCTCACAATTCCACACAACATAGGAGCCGGAAGCATAAAGTGTAAAGCCTGGGGTGCCTA
ATGAGTGAGGTAACTCACATTAATTGCGTTGCGCTCACTGCCCGCTTTCCAGTCGGGAAACCTGTCGTGC
CAGCTGCATTAATGAATCGGCCAACGCGCGGGGAGAGGCGGTTTGCGTATTGGGCGCTCTTCCGCTTCCT
CGCTCACTGACTCGCTGCGCTCGGTCGTTCGGCTGCGGCGAGCGGTATCAGCTCACTCAAAGGCGGTAAT
ACGGTTATCCACAGAATCAGGGGATAACGCAGGAAAGAACATGTGAGCAAAAGGCCAGCAAAAGGCCAGG
AACCGTAAAAAGGCCGCGTTGCTGGCGTTTTTCCATAGGCTCCGCCCCCCTGACGAGCATCACAAAAATC
GACGCTCAAGTCAGAGGTGGCGAAACCCGACAGGACTATAAAGATACCAGGCGTTTCCCCCTGGAAGCTC
CCTCGTGCGCTCTCCTGTTCCGACCCTGCCGCTTACCGGATACCTGTCCGCCTTTCTCCCTTCGGGAAGC
GTGGCGCTTTCTCATAGCTCACGCTGTAGGTATCTCAGTTCGGTGTAGGTCGTTCGCTCCAAGCTGGGCT
GTGTGCACGAACCCCCCGTTCAGCCCGACCGCTGCGCCTTATCCGGTAACTATCGTCTTGAGTCCAACCC
GGTAAGACACGACTTATCGCCACTGGCAGCAGCCACTGGTAACAGGATTAGCAGAGCGAGGTATGTAGGC
GGTGCTACAGAGTTCTTGAAGTGGTGGCCTAACTACGGCTACACTAGAAGGACAGTATTTGGTATCTGCG
CTCTGCTGAAGCCAGTTACCTTCGGAAAAAGAGTTGGTAGCTCTTGATCCGGCAAACAAACCACCGCTGG
TAGCGGTGGTTTTTTTGTTTGCAAGCAGCAGATTACGCGCAGAAAAAAAGGATCTCAAGAAGATCCTTTG
ATCTTTTCTACGGGGTCTGACGCTCAGTGGAACGAAAACTCACGTTAAGGGATTTTGGTCATGAGATTAT
CAAAAAGGATCTTCACCTAGATCCTTTTAAATTAAAAATGAAGTTTTAAATCAATCTAAAGTATATATGA
GTAAACTTGGTCTGACAGTTACCAATGCTTAATCAGTGAGGCACCTATCTCAGCGATCTGTCTATTTCGT
TCATCCATAGTTGCCTGACTCCCCGTCGTGTAGATAACTACGATACGGGAGGGCTTACCATCTGGCCCCA
GTGCTGCAATGATACCGCGAGACCCACGCTCACCGGCTCCAGATTTATCAGCAATAAACCAGCCAGCCGG
AAGGGCCGAGCGCAGAAGTGGTCCTGCAACTTTATCCGCCTCCATCCAGTCTATTAATTGTTGCCGGGAA
GCTAGAGTAAGTAGTTCGCCAGTTAATAGTTTGCGCAACGTTGTTGCCATTGCTACAGGCATCGTGGTGT
CACGCTCGTCGTTTGGTATGGCTTCATTCAGCTCCGGTTCCCAACGATCAAGGCGAGTTACATGATCCCC
CATGTTGTGCAAAAAAGCGGTTAGCTCCTTCGGTCCTCCGATCGTTGTCAGAAGTAAGTTGGCCGCAGTG
TTATCACTCATGGTTATGGCAGCACTGCATAATTCTCTTACTGTCATGCCATCCGTAAGATGCTTTTCTG
TGACTGGTGAGTACTCAACCAAGTCATTCTGAGAATAGTGTATGCGGCGACCGAGTTGCTCTTGCCCGGC
GTCAATACGGGATAATACCGCGCCACATAGCAGAACTTTAAAAGTGCTCATCATTGGAAAACGTTCTTCG
GGGCGAAAACTCTCAAGGATCTTACCGCTGTTGAGATCCAGTTCGATGTAACCCACTCGTGCACCCAACT
GATCTTCAGCATCTTTTACTTTCACCAGCGTTTCTGGGTGAGCAAAAACAGGAAGGCAAAATGCCGCAAA
AAAGGGAATAAGGGCGACACGGAAATGTTGAATACTCATACTCTTCCTTTTTCAATATTATTGAAGCATT
TATCAGGGTTATTGTCTCATGAGCGGATACATATTTGAATGTATTTAGAAAAATAAACAAATAGGGGTTC
CGCGCACATTTCCCCGAAAAGTGCCACCTGACGTCTTGTTTAGCTTGCCTCGTCCCCGCCGGGTCACCCG
GCCAGCGACATGGAGGCCCAGAATACCCTCCTTGACAGTCTTGACGTGCGCAGCTCAGGGGCATGATGTG
ACTGTCGCCCGTACATTTAGCCCATACATCCCCATGTATAATCATTTGCATCCATACATTTTGATGGCCG
CACGGCGCGAAGCAAAAATTACGGCTCCTCGCTGCAGACCTGCGAGCAGGGAAACGCTCCCCTCACAGAC
GCGTTGAATTGTCCCCACGCCGCGCCCCTGTAGAGAAATATAAAAGGTTAGGATTTGCCACTGAGGTTCT
TCTTTCATATACTTCCTTTTAAAATCTTGCTAGGATACAGTTCTCACATCACATCCGAACATAAACAACC
ATGGGTACCACTCTTGACGACACGGCTTACCGGTACCGCACCAGTGTCCCGGGGGACGCCGAGGCCATCG
AGGCACTGGATGGGTCCTTCACCACCGACACCGTCTTCCGCGTCACCGCCACCGGGGACGGCTTCACCCT
GCGGGAGGTGCCGGTGGACCCGCCCCTGACCAAGGTGTTCCCCGACGACGAATCGGACGACGAATCGGAC
GACGGGGAGGACGGCGACCCGGACTCCCGGACGTTCGTCGCGTACGGGGACGACGGCGACCTGGCGGGCT
TCGTGGTCATCTCGTACTCGGCGTGGAACCGCCGGCTGACCGTCGAGGACATCGAGGTCGCCCCGGAGCA
CCGGGGGCACGGGGTCGGGCGCGCGTTGATGGGGCTCGCGACGGAGTTCGCCGGCGAGCGGGGCGCCGGG
CACCTCTGGCTGGAGGTCACCAACGTCAACGCACCGGCGATCCACGCGTACCGGCGGATGGGGTTCACCC
TCTGCGGCCTGGACACCGCCCTGTACGACGGCACCGCCTCGGACGGCGAGCGGCAGGCGCTCTACATGAG
CATGCCCTGCCCCTAATCAGTACTGACAATAAAAAGATTCTTGTTTTCAAGAACTTGTCATTTGTATAGT
TTTTTTATATTGTAGTTGTTCTATTTTAATCAAATGTTAGCGTGATTTATATTTTTTTTCGCCTCGACAT
CATCTGCCCAGATGCGAAGTTAAGTGCGCAGAAAGTAATATCATGCGTCAATCGTATGTGAATGCTGGTC
GCTATACTGCTGTCGATTCGATACTAACGCCGCCATCCAGATCATGACATTAACCTATAAAAATAGGCGT
ATCACGAGGCCCTTTCGTCTCGCGCGTTTCGGTGATGACGGTGAAAACCTCTGACACATGCAGCTCCCGG
AGACGGTCACAGCTTGTCTGTAAGCGGATGCCGGGAGCAGACAAGCCCGTCAGGGCGCGTCAGCGGGTGT
TGGCGGGTGTCGGGGCTGGCTTAACTATGCGGCATCAGAGCAGATTGTACTGAGAGTGCACCATAGATCT
GAATTAATTCTTGAATAATACATAACTTTTCTTAAAAGAATCAAAGACAGATAAAATTTAAGAGATATTA
AATATTAGTGAGAAGCCGAGAATTTTGTAACACCAACATAACACTGACATCTTTAACAACTTTTAATTAT
GATACATTTCTTACGTCATGATTGATTATTACAGCTATGCTGACAAATGACTCTTGTTGCATGGCTACGA
ACCGGGTAATACTAAGTGATTGACTCTTGCTGACCTTTTATTAAGAACTAAATGGACAATATTATGGAGC
ATTTCATGTATAAATTGGTGCGTAAAATCGTTGGATCTCTCTTCTAAGTACATCCTACTATAACAATCAA
GAAAAACAAGAAAATCGGACAAAACAATCAAGTATGGATTCTAGAACAGTTGGTATATTAGGAGGGGGAC
AATTGGGACGTATGATTGTTGAGGCAGCAAACAGGCTCAACATTAAGACGGTAATACTAGATGCTGAAAA
TTCTCCTGCCAAACAAATAAGCAACTCCAATGACCACGTTAATGGCTCCTTTTCCAATCCTCTTGATATC
GAAAAACTAGCTGAAAAATGTGATGTGCTAACGATTGAGATTGAGCATGTTGATGTTCCTACACTAAAGA
ATCTTCAAGTAAAACATCCCAAATTAAAAATTTACCCTTCTCCAGAAACAATCAGATTGATACAAGACAA
ATATATTCAAAAAGAGCATTTAATCAAAAATGGTATAGCAGTTACCCAAAGTGTTCCTGTGGAACAAGCC
AGTGAGACGTCCCTATTGAATGTTGGAAGAGATTTGGGTTTTCCATTCGTCTTGAAGTCGAGGACTTTGG
CATACGATGGAAGAGGTAACTTCGTTGTAAAGAATAAGGAAATGATTCCGGAAGCTTTGGAAGTACTGAA
GGATCGTCCTTTGTACGCCGAAAAATGGGCACCATTTACTAAAGAATTAGCAGTCATGATTGTGAGGTCT
GTTAACGGTTTAGTGTTTTCTTACCCAATTGTAGAGACTATCCACAAGGACAATATTTGTGACTTATGTT
ATGCGCCTGCTAGAGTTCCGGACTCCGTTCAACTTAAGGCGAAGTTGTTGGCAGAAAATGCAATCAAATC
TTTTCCCGGTTGTGGTATATTTGGTGTGGAAATGTTCTATTTAGAAACAGGGGAATTGCTTATTAACGAA
ATTGCCCCAAGGCCTCACAACTCTGGACATTATACCATTGATGCTTGCGTCACTTCTCAATTTGAAGCTC
ATTTGAGATCAATATTGGATTTGCCAATGCCAAAGAATTTCACATCTTTCTCCACCATTACAACGAACGC
CATTATGCTAAATGTTCTTGGAGACAAACATACAAAAGATAAAGAGCTAGAAACTTGCGAAAGAGCATTG
GCGACTCCAGGTTCCTCAGTGTACTTATATGGAAAAGAGTCTAGACCTAACAGAAAAGTAGGTCACATAA
ATATTATTGCCTCCAGTATGGCGGAATGTGAACAAAGGCTGAACTACATTACAGGTAGAACTGATATTCC
AATCAAAATCTCTGTCGCTCAAAAGTTGGACTTGGAAGCAATGGTCAAACCATTGGTTGGAATCATCATG
GGATCAGACTCTGACTTGCCGGTAATGTCTGCCGCATGTGCGGTTTTAAAAGATTTTGGCGTTCCATTTG
AAGTGACAATAGTCTCTGCTCATAGAACTCCACATAGGATGTCAGCATATGCTATTTCCGCAAGCAAGCG
TGGAATTAAAACAATTATCGCTGGAGCTGGTGGGGCTGCTCACTTGCCAGGTATGGTGGCTGCAATGACA
CCACTTCCTGTCATCGGTGTGCCCGTAAAAGGTTCTTGTCTAGATGGAGTAGATTCTTTACATTCAATTG
TGCAAATGCCTAGAGGTGTTCCAGTAGCTACCGTCGCTATTAATAATAGTACGAACGCTGCGCTGTTGGC
TGTCAGACTGCTTGGCGCTTATGATTCAAGTTATACAACGAAAATGGAACAGTTTTTATTAAAGCAAGAA
GAAGAAGTTCTTGTCAAAGCACAAAAGTTAGAAACTGTCGGTTACGAAGCTTATCTAGAAAACAAGTAAT
ATATAAGTTTATTGATATACTTGTACAGCAAATAATTATAAAATGATATACCTATTTTTTAGGCTTTGTT
ATGATTACATCAAATGTGGACTTCATACATAGAAATCAACGCTTACAGGTGTCCTTTTTTAAGAATTTCA
TACATAAGATCTATGCGGTGTGAAATACCGCACAGATGCGTAAGGAGAAAATACCGCATCAGGAAATTGT
AAACGTTAATATTTTGTTAAAATTCGCGTTAAATTTTTGTTAAATCAGCTCATTTTTTAACCAATAGGCC
GAAATCGGCAAAATCCCTTATAAATCAAAAGAATAGACCGAGATAGGGT
[37 nt withheld, positions 6630-6666]
AAAGAACGTGGACTCCAACGTCAAAGG
[49 nt withheld, positions 6694-6742]
T
[91 nt withheld, positions 6744-6834]
G
[124 nt withheld, positions 6836-6959]
CGCGCCATTCGCCATTCAGGCTGCGCAACTGTTGGGAAGGGCGATCGGTGCGGGCCTCTTCGCTATTACG
CCAGCTGGCGAAAGGGGGATGTGCTGCAAGGCGATTAAGTTGGGTAACGCCAGGGTTTTCCCAGTCACGA
CGTTGTAAAACGACGGCCAGTGAGCGCGCGTAATACGACTCACTATAGGGCGAATTGGGTACCGGGCCCC
CCCTCGAGGTCGACGGTATCGATAAGCTTGATATCGAATTCCTGCAGCCCGGGGGATCCACTAGTTCTAG
AGCGGCCGCCCTCTTAGCGCT
Features (pLannotate 1.2.2; 20 found; start..end, strand, type, name):
     11..514     -  misc_feature   CEN/ARS: S. cerevisiae CEN6 centromere fused to an autonomously replicating sequence
    533..556     -  misc_feature   MCS (fragment): pBluescript multiple cloning site
    569..587     -  promoter       T3 promoter: promoter for bacteriophage T3 RNA polymerase
    632..648     -  protein_bind   lac operator: The lac repressor binds to the lac operator to inhibit transcription in E. coli. This inhibition can be relieved by adding lactose or isopropyl-β-D-thiogalactopyranoside (IPTG). lac repressor encoded by lacI
    656..686     -  promoter       lac promoter: promoter for the E. coli lac operon
    701..722     -  protein_bind   CAP binding site: CAP binding activates transcription in the presence of cAMP. E. coli catabolite activator protein
    735..827     -  CDS            lacI (fragment): lac repressor; lacI; The lac repressor binds to the lac operator to inhibit transcription in E. coli. This inhibition can be relieved by adding lactose or isopropyl-β-D-thiogalactopyranoside (IPTG).
   1010..1598    -  rep_origin     ori: high-copy-number ColE1/pMB1/pBR322/pUC origin of replication
   1769..2629    -  CDS            AmpR: β-lactamase; bla; confers resistance to ampicillin, carbenicillin, and related antibiotics
   2630..2734    -  promoter       AmpR promoter: bla
   2807..3929    +  gene           natMX6: yeast selectable marker conferring nourseothricin resistance
   4009..4044    +  CDS            rop (fragment): Rop protein, which maintains plasmids at low copy number; rop
   4146..4195    +  misc_feature   bom (fragment): basis of mobility region from pBR322
   4208..4583    +  promoter       ADE2 promoter: S. cerevisiae ADE2
   4584..6296    +  CDS            ADE2: PUR6_YEAST - Experimental evidence at protein level: Swiss-Prot protein existence level 1. From Saccharomyces cerevisiae (strain ATCC 204508 / S288c) (Baker's yeast).
   6452..6503    +  misc_feature   bom (fragment): basis of mobility region from pBR322
   6504..6959    -  rep_origin     f1 ori (sequence partly withheld): f1 bacteriophage origin of replication; arrow indicates direction of (+) strand synthesis
   6967..7122    -  CDS            lacZα (fragment): LacZα fragment of β-galactosidase; lacZ fragment
   7130..7148    +  promoter       T7 promoter: promoter for bacteriophage T7 RNA polymerase
   7157..7249    -  misc_feature   MCS (fragment): pBluescript multiple cloning site
