>Addgene plasmid #122897 | pICE ADE2-NatMx | addgene full sequence | sequence record 239191 | Addgene Partial NGS Result
ATGCCGGGAGCAGACAAGCCCGTCAGGGCGCGTCAGCGGGTGTTGGCGGGTGTCGGGGCTGGCTTAACTA
TGCGGCATCAGAGCAGATTGTACTGAGAGTGCACCATATGCGGTGTGAAATACCGCACAGATGCGTAAGG
AGAAAATACCGCATCAGGAAATTGTAAGCGTTAATATTTTGTTAAAATTCGCGTTAAATTTTTGTTAAAT
CAGCTCATTTTTTAACCAATAGGCCGAAATCGGCAAAATCCCTTATAAATCAAAAGAATAGATCTGAATT
AATTCTTGAATAATACATAACTTTTCTTAAAAGAATCAAAGACAGATAAAATTTAAGAGATATTAAATAT
TAGTGAGAAGCCGAGAATTTTGTAACACCAACATAACACTGACATCTTTAACAACTTTTAATTATGATAC
ATTTCTTACGTCATGATTGATTATTACAGCTATGCTGACAAATGACTCTTGTTGCATGGCTACGAACCGG
GTAATACTAAGTGATTGACTCTTGCTGACCTTTTATTAAGAACTAAATGGACAATATTATGGAGCATTTC
ATGTATAAATTGGTGCGTAAAATCGTTGGATCTCTCTTCTAAGTACATCCTACTATAACAATCAAGAAAA
ACAAGAAAATCGGACAAAACAATCAAGTATGGATTCTAGAACAGTTGGTATATTAGGAGGGGGACAATTG
GGACGTATGATTGTTGAGGCAGCAAACAGGCTCAACATTAAGACGGTAATACTAGATGCTGAAAATTCTC
CTGCCAAACAAATAAGCAACTCCAATGACCACGTTAATGGCTCCTTTTCCAATCCTCTTGATATCGAAAA
ACTAGCTGAAAAATGTGATGTGCTAACGATTGAGATTGAGCATGTTGATGTTCCTACACTAAAGAATCTT
CAAGTAAAACATCCCAAATTAAAAATTTACCCTTCTCCAGAAACAATCAGATTGATACAAGACAAATATA
TTCAAAAAGAGCATTTAATCAAAAATGGTATAGCAGTTACCCAAAGTGTTCCTGTGGAACAAGCCAGTGA
GACGTCCCTATTGAATGTTGGAAGAGATTTGGGTTTTCCATTCGTCTTGAAGTCGAGGACTTTGGCATAC
GATGGAAGAGGTAACTTCGTTGTAAAGAATAAGGAAATGATTCCGGAAGCTTTGGAAGTACTGAAGGATC
GTCCTTTGTACGCCGAAAAATGGGCACCATTTACTAAAGAATTAGCAGTCATGATTGTGAGGTCTGTTAA
CGGTTTAGTGTTTTCTTACCCAATTGTAGAGACTATCCACAAGGACAATATTTGTGACTTATGTTATGCG
CCTGCTAGAGTTCCGGACTCCGTTCAACTTAAGGCGAAGTTGTTGGCAGAAAATGCAATCAAATCTTTTC
CCGGTTGTGGTATATTTGGTGTGGAAATGTTCTATTTAGAAACAGGGGAATTGCTTATTAACGAAATTGC
CCCAAGGCCTCACAACTCTGGACATTATACCATTGATGCTTGCGTCACTTCTCAATTTGAAGCTCATTTG
AGATCAATATTGGATTTGCCAATGCCAAAGAATTTCACATCTTTCTCCACCATTACAACGAACGCCATTA
TGCTAAATGTTCTTGGAGACAAACATACAAAAGATAAAGAGCTAGAAACTTGCGAAAGAGCATTGGCGAC
TCCAGGTTCCTCAGTGTACTTATATGGAAAAGAGTCTAGACCTAACAGAAAAGTAGGTCACATAAATATT
ATTGCCTCCAGTATGGCGGAATGTGAACAAAGGCTGAACTACATTACAGGTAGAACTGATATTCCAATCA
AAATCTCTGTCGCTCAAAAGTTGGACTTGGAAGCAATGGTCAAACCATTGGTTGGAATCATCATGGGATC
AGACTCTGACTTGCCGGTAATGTCTGCCGCATGTGCGGTTTTAAAAGATTTTGGCGTTCCATTTGAAGTG
ACAATAGTCTCTGCTCATAGAACTCCACATAGGATGTCAGCATATGCTATTTCCGCAAGCAAGCGTGGAA
TTAAAACAATTATCGCTGGAGCTGGTGGGGCTGCTCACTTGCCAGGTATGGTGGCTGCAATGACACCACT
TCCTGTCATCGGTGTGCCCGTAAAAGGTTCTTGTCTAGATGGAGTAGATTCTTTACATTCAATTGTGCAA
ATGCCTAGAGGTGTTCCAGTAGCTACCGTCGCTATTAATAATAGTACGAACGCTGCGCTGTTGGCTGTCA
GACTGCTTGGCGCTTATGATTCAAGTTATACAACGAAAATGGAACAGTTTTTATTAAAGCAAGAAGAAGA
AGTTCTTGTCAAAGCACAAAAGTTAGAAACTGTCGGTTACGAAGCTTATCTAGAAAACAAGTAATATATA
AGTTTATTGATATACTTGTACAGCAAATAATTATAAAATGATATACCTATTTTTTAGGCTTTGTTATGAT
TACATCAAATGTGGACTTCATACATAGAAATCAACGCTTACAGGTGTCCTTTTTTAAGAATTTCATACAT
AAGATCTATGCGGTGTGAAATACCGCACAGATGCGTAAGGAGAAAATACCGCATCAGGAAATTGTAAGCG
TTAATATTTTGTTAAAATTCGCGTTAAATTTTTGTTAAATCAGCTCATTTTTTAACCAATAGGCCGAAAT
CGGCAAAATCCCTTATAAATCAAAAGAATAGACCGAGATAGGGT
[37 nt withheld, positions 2705-2741]
AAAGAACGTGGACTCCAACGTCAAAGG
[49 nt withheld, positions 2769-2817]
T
[91 nt withheld, positions 2819-2909]
G
[124 nt withheld, positions 2911-3034]
CCATTCGCCATTCAGGCTGCGCAACTGTTGGGAAGGGCGATCGGTGCGGGCCTCTTCGCTATTACGCCAG
CTGGCGAAAGGGGGATGTGCTGCAAGGCGATTAAGTTGGGTAACGCCAGGGTTTTCCCAGTCACGACGTT
GTAAAACGACGGCCAGTGAGCGCGCGTAATACGACTCACTATAGGGCGAATTGGGTACCGGGCCCCCCCT
CGAGGTCGACGGTATCGATAAGCTTGATATCGAATTCCTGCAGCCCGGGGGATCCACTAGTTCTAGAGCG
GCCGCCCTCTTAGCGCTTCTTAGGACGGATCGCTTGCCTGTAACTTACACGCGCCTCGTATCTTTTAATG
ATGGAATAATTTGGGAATTTACTCTGTGTTTATTTATTTTTATGTTTTGTATTTGGATTTTAGAAAGTAA
ATAAAGAAGGTAGAAGAGTTACGGAATGAAGAAAAAAAAATAAACAAAGGTTTAAAAAATTTCAACAAAA
AGCGTACTTTACATATATATTTATTAGACAAGAAAAGCAGATTAAATAGATATACATTCGATTAACGATA
AGTAAAATGTAAAATCACAGGATTTTCGTGTGTGGTCTTCTACACAGACAAGATGAAACAATTCGGCATT
AATACCTGAGAGCAGGAAGAGCAAGATAAAAGGTAGTATTTGTTGGCGATCCCCCTAGAGTCTTTTACAT
CTTCGGAAAACAAAAACTATTTTTTCTTTAATTTCTTTTTTTACTTTCTATTTTTAATTTATATATTTAT
ATTAAAAAATTTAAATTATAATTATTTTTATAGCACGTGATGAAAAGGACCCAGGTGGCGCGGCCGCCAC
CGCGGTGGAGCTCCAGCTTTTGTTCCCTTTAGTGAGGGTTAATTGCGCGCTTGGCGTAATCATGGTCATA
GCTGTTTCCTGTGTGAAATTGTTATCCGCTCACAATTCCACACAACATACGAGCCGGAAGCATAAAGTGT
AAAGCCTGGGGTGCCTAATGAGTGAGCTAACTCACATTAATTGCGTTGCGCTCACTGCCCGCTTTCCAGT
CGGGAAACCTGTCGTGCCAGCTGCATTAATGAATCGGCCAACGCGCGGGGAGAGGCGGTTTGCGTATTGG
GCGCTCTTCCGCTTCCTCGCTCACTGACTCGCTGCGCTCGGTCGTTCGGCTGCGGCGAGCGGTATCAGCT
CACTCAAAGGCGGTAATACGGTTATCCACAGAATCAGGGGATAACGCAGGAAAGAACATGTGAGCAAAAG
GCCAGCAAAAGGCCAGGAACCGTAAAAAGGCCGCGTTGCTGGCGTTTTTCCATAGGCTCCGCCCCCCTGA
CGAGCATCACAAAAATCGACGCTCAAGTCAGAGGTGGCGAAACCCGACAGGACTATAAAGATACCAGGCG
TTTCCCCCTGGAAGCTCCCTCGTGCGCTCTCCTGTTCCGACCCTGCCGCTTACCGGATACCTGTCCGCCT
TTCTCCCTTCGGGAAGCGTGGCGCTTTCTCATAGCTCACGCTGTAGGTATCTCAGTTCGGTGTAGGTCGT
TCGCTCCAAGCTGGGCTGTGTGCACGAACCCCCCGTTCAGCCCGACCGCTGCGCCTTATCCGGTAACTAT
CGTCTTGAGTCCAACCCGGTAAGACACGACTTATCGCCACTGGCAGCAGCCACTGGTAACAGGATTAGCA
GAGCGAGGTATGTAGGCGGTGCTACAGAGTTCTTGAAGTGGTGGCCTAACTACGGCTACACTAGAAGAAC
AGTATTTGGTATCTGCGCTCTGCTGAAGCCAGTTACCTTCGGAAAAAGAGTTGGTAGCTCTTGATCCGGC
AAACAAACCACCGCTGGTAGCGGTGGTTTTTTTGTTTGCAAGCAGCAGATTACGCGCAGAAAAAAAGGAT
CTCAAGAAGATCCTTTGATCTTTTCTACGGGGTCTGACGCTCAGTGGAACGAAAACTCACGTTAAGGGAT
TTTGGTCATGAGATTATCAAAAAGGATCTTCACCTAGATCCTTTTAAATTAAAAATGAAGTTTTAAATCA
ATCTAAAGTATATATGAGTAAACTTGGTCTGACAGTTACCAATGCTTAATCAGTGAGGCACCTATCTCAG
CGATCTGTCTATTTCGTTCATCCATAGTTGCCTGACTCCCCGTCGTGTAGATAACTACGATACGGGAGGG
CTTACCATCTGGCCCCAGTGCTGCAATGATACCGCGAGACCCACGCTCACCGGCTCCAGATTTATCAGCA
ATAAACCAGCCAGCCGGAAGGGCCGAGCGCAGAAGTGGTCCTGCAACTTTATCCGCCTCCATCCAGTCTA
TTAATTGTTGCCGGGAAGCTAGAGTAAGTAGTTCGCCAGTTAATAGTTTGCGCAACGTTGTTGCCATTGC
TACAGGCATCGTGGTGTCACGCTCGTCGTTTGGTATGGCTTCATTCAGCTCCGGTTCCCAACGATCAAGG
CGAGTTACATGATCCCCCATGTTGTGCAAAAAAGCGGTTAGCTCCTTCGGTCCTCCGATCGTTGTCAGAA
GTAAGTTGGCCGCAGTGTTATCACTCATGGTTATGGCAGCACTGCATAATTCTCTTACTGTCATGCCATC
CGTAAGATGCTTTTCTGTGACTGGTGAGTACTCAACCAAGTCATTCTGAGAATAGTGTATGCGGCGACCG
AGTTGCTCTTGCCCGGCGTCAATACGGGATAATACCGCGCCACATAGCAGAACTTTAAAAGTGCTCATCA
TTGGAAAACGTTCTTCGGGGCGAAAACTCTCAAGGATCTTACCGCTGTTGAGATCCAGTTCGATGTAACC
CACTCGTGCACCCAACTGATCTTCAGCATCTTTTACTTTCACCAGCGTTTCTGGGTGAGCAAAAACAGGA
AGGCAAAATGCCGCAAAAAAGGGAATAAGGGCGACACGGAAATGTTGAATACTCATACTCTTCCTTTTTC
AATATTATTGAAGCATTTATCAGGGTTATTGTCTCATGAGCGGATACATATTTGAATGTATTTAGAAAAA
TAAACAAATAGGGGTTCCGCGCACATTTCCCCGAAAAGTGCCACCTGACGTCTTGTTTAGCTTGCCTCGT
CCCCGCCGGGTCACCCGGCCAGCGACATGGAGGCCCAGAATACCCTCCTTGACAGTCTTGACGTGCGCAG
CTCAGGGGCATGATGTGACTGTCGCCCGTACATTTAGCCCATACATCCCCATGTATAATCATTTGCATCC
ATACATTTTGATGGCCGCACGGCGCGAAGCAAAAATTACGGCTCCTCGCTGCAGACCTGCGAGCAGGGAA
ACGCTCCCCTCACAGACGCGTTGAATTGTCCCCACGCCGCGCCCCTGTAGAGAAATATAAAAGGTTAGGA
TTTGCCACTGAGGTTCTTCTTTCATATACTTCCTTTTAAAATCTTGCTAGGATACAGTTCTCACATCACA
TCCGAACATAAACAACCATGGGTACCACTCTTGACGACACGGCTTACCGGTACCGCACCAGTGTCCCGGG
GGACGCCGAGGCCATCGAGGCACTGGATGGGTCCTTCACCACCGACACCGTCTTCCGCGTCACCGCCACC
GGGGACGGCTTCACCCTGCGGGAGGTGCCGGTGGACCCGCCCCTGACCAAGGTGTTCCCCGACGACGAAT
CGGACGACGAATCGGACGACGGGGAGGACGGCGACCCGGACTCCCGGACGTTCGTCGCGTACGGGGACGA
CGGCGACCTGGCGGGCTTCGTGGTCGTCTCGTACTCCGGCTGGAACCGCCGGCTGACCGTCGAGGACATC
GAGGTCGCCCCGGAGCACCGGGGGCACGGGGTCGGGCGCGCGTTGATGGGGCTCGCGACGGAGTTCGCCC
GCGAGCGGGGCGCCGGGCACCTCTGGCTGGAGGTCACCAACGTCAACGCACCGGCGATCCACGCGTACCG
GCGGATGGGGTTCACCCTCTGCGGCCTGGACACCGCCCTGTACGACGGCACCGCCTCGGACGGCGAGCAG
GCGCTCTACATGAGCATGCCCTGCCCCTAATCAGTACTGACAATAAAAAGATTCTTGTTTTCAAGAACTT
GTCATTTGTATAGTTTTTTTATATTGTAGTTGTTCTATTTTAATCAAATGTTAGCGTGATTTATATTTTT
TTTCGCCTCGACATCATCTGCCCAGATGCGAAGTTAAGTGCGCAGAAAGTAATATCATGCGTCAATCGTA
TGTGAATGCTGGTCGCTATACTGCTGTCGATTCGATACTAACGCCGCCATCCAGATCATGACATTAACCT
ATAAAAATAGGCGTATCACGAGGCCCTTTCGTCTCGCGCGTTTCGGTGATGACGGTGAAAACCTCTGACA
CATGCAGCTCCCGGAGACGGTCACAGCTTGTCTGTAAGCGG
Features (pLannotate 1.2.2; 23 found; start..end, strand, type, name):
     59..158     +  misc_feature   bom (fragment): basis of mobility region from pBR322
    159..272     -  rep_origin     f1 ori (fragment): f1 bacteriophage origin of replication; arrow indicates direction of (+) strand synthesis
    283..658     +  promoter       ADE2 promoter: S. cerevisiae ADE2
    659..2371    +  CDS            ADE2: PUR6_YEAST - Experimental evidence at protein level: Swiss-Prot protein existence level 1. From Saccharomyces cerevisiae (strain ATCC 204508 / S288c) (Baker's yeast).
   2527..2578    +  misc_feature   bom (fragment): basis of mobility region from pBR322
   2606..3034    -  rep_origin     f1 ori (sequence partly withheld): f1 bacteriophage origin of replication; arrow indicates direction of (+) strand synthesis
   3038..3193    -  CDS            lacZα (fragment): LacZα fragment of β-galactosidase; lacZ fragment
   3201..3219    +  promoter       T7 promoter: promoter for bacteriophage T7 RNA polymerase
   3228..3320    -  misc_feature   MCS (fragment): pBluescript multiple cloning site
   3342..3845    -  misc_feature   CEN/ARS: S. cerevisiae CEN6 centromere fused to an autonomously replicating sequence
   3864..3887    -  misc_feature   MCS (fragment): pBluescript multiple cloning site
   3900..3918    -  promoter       T3 promoter: promoter for bacteriophage T3 RNA polymerase
   3963..3979    -  protein_bind   lac operator: The lac repressor binds to the lac operator to inhibit transcription in E. coli. This inhibition can be relieved by adding lactose or isopropyl-β-D-thiogalactopyranoside (IPTG). lac repressor encoded by lacI
   3987..4017    -  promoter       lac promoter: promoter for the E. coli lac operon
   4032..4053    -  protein_bind   CAP binding site: CAP binding activates transcription in the presence of cAMP. E. coli catabolite activator protein
   4066..4158    -  CDS            lacI (fragment): lac repressor; lacI; The lac repressor binds to the lac operator to inhibit transcription in E. coli. This inhibition can be relieved by adding lactose or isopropyl-β-D-thiogalactopyranoside (IPTG).
   4341..4929    -  rep_origin     ori: high-copy-number ColE1/pMB1/pBR322/pUC origin of replication
   5100..5960    -  CDS            AmpR: β-lactamase; bla; confers resistance to ampicillin, carbenicillin, and related antibiotics
   5961..6065    -  promoter       AmpR promoter: bla
   6138..6481    +  promoter       TEF promoter: Ashbya gossypii TEF promoter
   6488..7052    +  CDS            NrsR (fragment): nourseothricin acetyltransferase; Streptomyces noursei nat1; confers resistance to nourseothricin
   7060..7257    +  terminator     TEF terminator: Ashbya gossypii TEF terminator
   7337..7372    +  CDS            rop (fragment): Rop protein, which maintains plasmids at low copy number; rop
