[The description below was written by a language model from this plasmid's Addgene catalogue record and pLannotate feature annotations shown in this document.]
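Description:
pICE ADE2-NatMx is an empty yeast shuttle backbone of the ICE ("Integration after CEN Excision") type. It is designed so that a construct can be assembled by recombination cloning in Saccharomyces cerevisiae and the same plasmid then converted into a stably integrating vector. In E. coli it is maintained as a high-copy plasmid through a ColE1/pUC-type origin and selected with ampicillin via the bla gene and its native promoter. It also retains pBluescript-style elements: an f1 origin, a lac promoter/operator with a lacZα fragment, and T7 and T3 promoters flanking the multiple cloning site.

The distinctive feature is that the yeast CEN6/ARS element sits inside the polylinker, with MCS fragments on either side. While the CEN/ARS is present, the plasmid replicates and segregates as a stable low-copy episome, which allows gap-repair assembly of inserts by homologous recombination. Removing the CEN/ARS leaves a non-replicating plasmid that must integrate into the genome to persist.

Two yeast markers are carried. One is the complete ADE2 gene with its own promoter, which provides adenine prototrophy and presumably serves as the homology target for integration at the ADE2 locus, though the record does not spell out the integration site. The other is a NatMX cassette, in which the Ashbya gossypii TEF promoter and terminator drive nourseothricin acetyltransferase for dominant drug selection. No insert or expression promoter for a gene of interest is included.

The two sequence records differ slightly in length (7,260 nt from the depositor versus 7,415 nt from repository sequencing). The longer record shows an additional f1 ori fragment upstream of ADE2, but the two otherwise share the same layout.
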