Addgene plasmid #122897: pICE ADE2-NatMx
Purpose: (Empty Backbone) ADE2-NatMx ICE plasmid used to facilitate yeast recombination cloning and stable genomic Integration after CEN Excision.
Depositing lab: Randy Hampton. Depositing organization: University of California, San Diego (UCSD). Publication: ICE plasmids: combining the ease of yeast recombination cloning with the stability of genomic integration. Flagg MP, Kao A, Hampton RY. Yeast. 2019 May 10. doi: 10.1002/yea.3400. PubMed 31074531.
Backbone
  Vector backbone: ICE plasmid
  Vector type: Yeast Expression ; Yeast Recombination Cloning
Growth in bacteria
  Bacterial resistance: Ampicillin, 100 μg/mL
  Growth temperature: 37°C
  Growth strain: DH5alpha
  Copy number: High Copy
Gene/Insert
  Gene/Insert name: None
Terms and licenses: Academic/Nonprofit Terms; Industry Terms: Not Available to Industry
How to cite: pICE ADE2-NatMx was a gift from Randy Hampton (Addgene plasmid # 122897 ; http://n2t.net/addgene:122897 ; RRID:Addgene_122897)
